>Addgene plasmid #214041 | pSAVED-CHAT | addgene full sequence | sequence record 430726 | Addgene NGS Result
TTTTCTACTGAACCGCTCTAGATTTCAGTGCAATTTATCTCTTCAAATGTAGCACCTGAAGTCAGCCCCA
TACGATATAAGTTGTAATTCTCATGTTAGTCATGCCCCGCGCCCACCGGAAGGAGCTGACTGGGTTGAAG
GCTCTCAAGGGCATCGGTCGAGATCCCGGTGCCTAATGAGTGAGCTAACTTACATTAATTGCGTTGCGCC
GACTCCTGCATTAGGAAATGACAAACAACAGATAAAACGAAAGGCCCAGTCTTTCGACTGAGCCTTTCGT
TTTATTTGATGCCTTTAATTAAAGCGGATAACAATTTCACACAGGAGGCCGTTTACACTTTATGCTTCCG
GCTCGTATAATGTGTGGGGAAACCACAACGGTTTCCCTCTAGAAATAATTTTGTTTAACTATAAGAAGGA
GATATACATATGACTCACCATGCTGATCATGACTGCCAGCCGCACAGGGAGAGCGTTCAGCCGGATGAAA
TCCAGTGTATCCTGGTTCTGGACCTGAGCATCGATAACGCAATCACCGCATGTAGCGTTACCCCGCATCT
GCCCCGTGCTGCACGTCGTGTTGAACTACATCTGAACGACTTTGGTGCAGAACGTGCACCGTACGGGGGT
GCAAGCGATCGTCGTACCTGGCGTTGTTGGATGCAGGCAGTTGATGCAATGCTGGCTGACGCACGTGCAC
AGCTGGGTGCAGAAGTTGAATTTACTCATTATTATCTGGCAGGTCGTGCAGCACTCCCGGTTTTTGCATA
TCTGGGTCTGAGACTGGGTAAACAGGCAAACATCACTACCGTTAACCGTCGTGATGACGGTTGTTGGGAT
GTTGTTCCGTGCCAGCGTCCGGCTTCGAGCGCAGCATCGGGGGTTTCGCCCAGCGCACGTTTTTTTGACG
AAGTTCGTGGTCTGGACACCGATGAGCGTAGCAGCGAAAGCGGTATGGTTGCAGTTTGGGTAAGCACCCA
GCGTGATGTTGATCGTGGGCTGCTGCGTGCATTTGCAAGGGCAAGAGGTGACCGTGACCTGGCAGGTATC
GTTAGCCTGCGTGCACGTCCGGCTGCAGGTGATGACACCGGTGATATGCGTCTCCTGGAAGGTGCAGACG
GCCCCGATGCTGCACGTGAACTGGTTAACTGTTTTCGTAGCATCCCGAACCAGTATCCGCGTAGCAGCGG
CCTGATGGTTTTTGTTAGCGGCCCGGTTACCCTGGCAGCAATGGTTGGGCGTGCAATCAACCCGAGAATC
CATGGCCCGGTTTGGTGGCCGTACTTTCGTGGTGGGGAGTACGAGCCGGCACTGGAATATCCGTGGCCGC
TGATCAGCGGCCCCCCGAGGATCCTGATCGCAACCGCAAACGCTCCGGAGGGTGAAAACCCGACTCTGGA
CGTTGAGGCAGAGCTGAAGCATCTGGAAGAAGCACTGGCAGAACCGCGTAAACGTAAACTGTGTGAGGTA
CAGCGTTGCCCGGCAGCAACCGTAAGCGATATCACCAGCGCACTGCGTAGCTTTAAACCGCATATACTGC
ATTTTATCGGTCATGGTACTGCACTCGGTGTTTATCTGAGGAGCGCAGAACATGACGGTGCACAGTTTGT
TCGTGGTGAGGATTTCCAGCAGATGATCGCAACCTCGCTACGTCAGAAGGACCGTGAAATGCATCTGGTT
GTTCTGAACGCTTGCTGCACCCACGAACTGGCAAAGGCACTGACCGAACAGGTTAGCTGCACCATCGGTA
CCGATATCGAAGTTTATGATTCGGCAAGCATACATTTTGCTGCACGTTTTTATGATCACCTGGTTCATGG
TACCAGCGTTCATTATGCATTTAACGCAGCAGTTGATGAATGTCGTGCACACAGCACCAGCGGCCAGGAA
GTTTTTTGCCTGCACCCGGCAGCAGAACGTGCACCGGCAAGCGCAACCCCGCCGGTACGTGCAGATGAAC
TGGTTTTCTTTAGCCCGGCAGAACGTCATAGCTAATGCCGTGGGACAGCCCGTCTTAATTAACCTAGGCT
GCTGCCACCGCTGAGCAATAACTAGCATAACCCCTTGGGGCCTCTAAACGGGTCTTGAGGGGTTTTTTGC
TGAAACCTCAGGCATTTGAGAAGCACACGGTCACACTGCTTCCGGTAGTCAATAAACCGGTAAACCAGCA
ATAGACATAAGCGGCTATTTAACGACCCTGCCCTGAACCGACGACCGGGTCATCGTGGCCGGATCTTGCG
GCCCCTCGGCTTGAACGAATTGTTAGACAGATTATCAAAAAGGATCTTCACCTAGATCCTTTTAAATTAA
AAATGAAGTTTTAAATCAATCTAAAGTATATATGAGTAAACTTGGTCTGACAGTTACCAATGCTTAATCA
GTGAGGCACCTATCTCAGCGATCTGTCTATTTCGTTCATCCATAGTTGCCTGACTCCCCGTCGTGTAGAT
AACTACGATACGGGAGGGCTTACCATCTGGCCCCAGTGCTGCAATGATACCGCGGGACCCACGCTCACCG
GCTCCAGATTTATCAGCAATAAACCAGCCAGCCGGAAGGGCCGAGCGCAGAAGTGGTCCTGCAACTTTAT
CCGCCTCCATCCAGTCTATTAATTGTTGCCGGGAAGCTAGAGTAAGTAGTTCGCCAGTTAATAGTTTGCG
CAACGTTGTTGCCATTGCTACAGGCATCGTGGTGTCACGCTCGTCGTTTGGTATGGCTTCATTCAGCTCC
GGTTCCCAACGATCAAGGCGAGTTACATGATCCCCCATGTTGTGCAAAAAAGCGGTTAGCTCCTTCGGTC
CTCCGATCGTTGTCAGAAGTAAGTTGGCCGCAGTGTTATCACTCATGGTTATGGCAGCACTGCATAATTC
TCTTACTGTCATGCCATCCGTAAGATGCTTTTCTGTGACTGGTGAGTACTCAACCAAGTCATTCTGAGAA
TAGTGTATGCGGCGACCGAGTTGCTCTTGCCCGGCGTCAATACGGGATAATACCGCGCCACATAGCAGAA
CTTTAAAAGTGCTCATCATTGGAAAACGTTCTTCGGGGCGAAAACTCTCAAGGATCTTACCGCTGTTGAG
ATCCAGTTCGATGTAACCCACTCGTGCACCCAACTGATCTTCAGCATCTTTTACTTTCACCAGCGTTTCT
GGGTGAGCAAAAACAGGAAGGCAAAATGCCGCAAAAAAGGGAATAAGGGCGACACGGAAATGTTGAATAC
TCATACTCTTCCTTTTTCAATATTATTGAAGCATTTATCAGGGTTATTGTCTCATGAGCGGATACATATT
TGAATGTATTTAGAAAAATAAACAAATAGGGGTTCCGCGCACATTTCCCCGAAAAGTGCCACCTGTAGCT
AGCTCACTCGGTCGCTACGCTCCGGGCGTGAGACTGCGGCGGGCGCTGCGGACACATACAAAGTTACCCA
CAGATTCCGTGGATAAGCAGGGGACTAACATGTGAGGCAAAACAGCAGGGCCGCGCCGGTGGCGTTTTTC
CATAGGCTCCGCCCTCCTGCCAGAGTTCACATAAACAGACGCTTTTCCGGTGCATCTGTGGGAGCCGTGA
GGCTCAACCATGAATCTGACAGTACGGGCGAAACCCGACAGGACTTAAAGATCCCCACCGTTTCCGGCGG
GTCGCTCCCTCTTGCGCTCTCCTGTTCCGACCCTGCCGTTTACCGGATACCTGTTCCGCCTTTCTCCCTT
ACGGGAAGTGTGGCGCTTTCTCATAGCTCACACACTGGTATCTCGGCTCGGTGTAGGTCGTTCGCTCCAA
GCTGGGCTGTAAGCAAGAACTCCCCGTTCAGCCCGACTGCTGCGCCTTATCCGGTAACTGTTCACTTGAG
TCCAACCCGGAAAAGCACGGTAAAACGCCACTGGCAGCAGCCATTGGTAACTGGGAGTTCGCAGAGGATT
TGTTTAGCTAAACACGCGGTTGCTCTTGAAGTGTGCGCCAAAGTCCGGCTACACTGGAAGGACAGATTTG
GTTGCTGTGCTCTGCGAAAGCCAGTTACCACGGTTAAGCAGTTCCCCAACTGACTTAACCTTCGATCAAA
CCACCTCCCCAGGTGGTTTTTTCGTTTACAGGGCAAAAGATTACGCGCAGAAAAAAAGGATCTCAAGAAG
ATCCTTTGATC
Features (pLannotate 1.2.2; 9 found; start..end, strand, type, name):
     97..161     -  CDS            TcR (fragment): tetracycline efflux protein; tet; confers resistance to tetracycline
    176..197     -  protein_bind   CAP binding site: CAP binding activates transcription in the presence of cAMP. E. coli catabolite activator protein
    242..288     -  terminator     rrnB T1 terminator: transcription terminator T1 from the E. coli rrnB gene
    332..362     +  promoter       lac UV5 promoter: E. coli lac promoter with an "up" mutation
   2027..2044    +  CDS            SET1 (fragment): solubility-enhancement tag derived from T7 phage gene 10B
   2052..2099    +  terminator     T7 terminator: transcription terminator for bacteriophage T7 RNA polymerase
   2364..3224    -  CDS            AmpR: β-lactamase; bla; confers resistance to ampicillin, carbenicillin, and related antibiotics
   3225..3329    -  promoter       AmpR promoter: bla
   3403..4141    -  rep_origin     CloDF13 ori: Plasmids containing the CloDF13 (CDF) origin of replication can be propagated in E. coli cells that contain additional plasmids with compatible origins.
