[The description below was written by a language model from this plasmid's Addgene catalogue record and pLannotate feature annotations shown in this document.]
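Description:
pSAVED-CHAT is a bacterial expression plasmid of about 4.1 kb, built on a pCDF-type backbone, for producing the wild-type SAVED-CHAT protein from Haliangium ochraceum DSM 14376 in E. coli. It replicates from the CloDF13 (CDF) origin, which is compatible with other common origin classes and therefore allows the plasmid to be maintained in the same cell as other plasmids. Selection is by ampicillin, through a β-lactamase gene driven by its own bla promoter. This differs from the streptomycin/spectinomycin marker usually found on pCDF vectors, but the catalogue entry and the sequence annotation agree on AmpR. The record lists the plasmid as high copy.

The insert was introduced by Gibson assembly and is transcribed from a lacUV5 promoter, an "up" mutant of the E. coli lac promoter that is recognised by the host RNA polymerase. The annotation tool did not label the coding sequence itself, but the unannotated stretch between the promoter and a downstream T7 terminator is where the SAVED-CHAT open reading frame would lie. An rrnB T1 terminator sits upstream of the promoter on the opposite strand, near a CAP binding site. Short hits to a tetracycline resistance gene and to a T7 gene 10B solubility tag are fragments only and probably represent backbone remnants rather than functional parts. No affinity tag, lac operator or lacI repressor gene is annotated or listed, so the record does not show how expression is regulated.

The associated publication concerns a proteolytic cleavage cascade linked to type III-B CRISPR-Cas systems, which suggests the plasmid supplies SAVED-CHAT for studying that pathway, possibly alongside compatible plasmids carrying other components.
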