Addgene plasmid #214041: pSAVED-CHAT
Purpose: Bacterial expression plasmid for SAVED-CHAT from Haliangium ochraceum
Depositing lab: Raymond Staals. Depositing organization: Wageningen University, Department Agrotechnology & Food Sciences. Publication: Type III-B CRISPR-Cas cascade of proteolytic cleavages. Steens JA, Bravo JPK, Salazar CRP, Yildiz C, Amieiro AM, Kostlbacher S, Prinsen SHP, Andres AS, Patinios C, Bardis A, Barendregt A, Scheltema RA, Ettema TJG, van der Oost J, Taylor DW, Staals RHJ. Science. 2024 Feb 2;383(6682):512-519. doi: 10.1126/science.adk0378. Epub 2024 Feb 1. PubMed 38301007.
Backbone
  Vector backbone: pCDF
  Vector type: Bacterial Expression
Growth in bacteria
  Bacterial resistance: Ampicillin, 100 μg/mL
  Growth temperature: 37°C
  Growth strain: DH5alpha
  Copy number: High Copy
Gene/Insert
  Gene/Insert name: SAVED-CHAT
  Species: Haliangium ochraceum DSM 14376
  Mutation: WT
  Promoter: lacUV5 promoter
  Cloning method: Gibson Cloning
Terms and licenses: Academic/Nonprofit Terms; Industry Terms: Not Available to Industry
Depositor comments: Please visit https://doi.org/10.1101/2023.06.23.546230 for bioRxiv preprint.
How to cite: pSAVED-CHAT was a gift from Raymond Staals (Addgene plasmid # 214041 ; http://n2t.net/addgene:214041 ; RRID:Addgene_214041)
